Addgene plasmid #92257: pMCh-658
Purpose: Plasmid for expression of NHA-tagged human TNRC6C CED in mammalian cells with mutated PAM2 motif
Depositing lab: Marina Chekulaeva & Witold Filipowicz. Depositing organization: Friedrich Miescher Institute for Biomedical Research. Publication: miRNA repression involves GW182-mediated recruitment of CCR4-NOT through conserved W-containing motifs. Chekulaeva M, Mathys H, Zipprich JT, Attig J, Colic M, Parker R, Filipowicz W. Nat Struct Mol Biol. 2011 Oct 7;18(11):1218-26. doi: 10.1038/nsmb.2166. PubMed 21984184.
Backbone
  Vector backbone: pCiNeo-NHA
  Backbone size w/o insert (bp): 5622
  Total vector size (bp): 6591
  Vector type: Mammalian Expression
Growth in bacteria
  Bacterial resistance: Ampicillin, 100 μg/mL
  Growth temperature: 37°C
  Growth strain: DH5alpha
  Copy number: High Copy
Gene/Insert
  Gene/Insert name: TNRC6C CED
  Species: H. sapiens (human)
  Insert size (bp): 969
  Mutation: C-terminal effector domain (CED): aa 1369-1690 with the following point mutations: EF1388AA.
  GenBank ID: NM_001142640.1
  Entrez Gene: TNRC6C
  Promoter: CMV
  Tag / fusion protein: NHA (N terminal on backbone)
  Cloning method: Unknown
  Sequencing primers: 5′ CACAGGTGTCCACTCCCAGTTC; 3′ ACTGCATTCTAGTTGTGGTTTGTCC
Terms and licenses: Academic/Nonprofit Terms; Industry Terms: Not Available to Industry
How to cite: pMCh-658 was a gift from Marina Chekulaeva & Witold Filipowicz (Addgene plasmid # 92257 ; http://n2t.net/addgene:92257 ; RRID:Addgene_92257)
