[The description below was written by a language model from this plasmid's Addgene catalogue record and pLannotate feature annotations shown in this document.]
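Description:
pMCh-658 is a mammalian expression plasmid built on the pCiNeo-NHA backbone (total size about 6.6 kb) that produces an N-terminally tagged fragment of human TNRC6C, one of the GW182-family scaffold proteins that act with Argonaute proteins in miRNA-mediated silencing. The 969 bp insert encodes the C-terminal effector domain (CED, residues 1369–1690) carrying the double substitution EF1388AA, which according to the record disrupts the PAM2 motif. In bacteria the plasmid is maintained at high copy through a ColE1/pUC-type origin and selected with ampicillin via the β-lactamase gene. An f1 origin is also present. For mammalian cells, a neo (nptII) cassette driven by the SV40 enhancer/early promoter and terminated by a synthetic poly(A) signal is available as a drug-selection marker.

Expression of the fusion is driven by the CMV immediate-early enhancer and promoter, followed by a chimeric β-globin/immunoglobulin intron that generally improves transcript processing, and is terminated by the SV40 poly(A) signal. A T7 promoter lies just upstream of the coding region. The "NHA" tag supplied by the backbone corresponds in the feature table to a short fragment of the bacteriophage lambda N protein followed by an HA epitope. The lambda N peptide is commonly used to tether a fused protein to reporter mRNAs carrying boxB hairpins, while HA allows immunodetection or pull-down. The construct therefore suits tethering-type assays that test how loss of the PAM2 motif affects the repressive activity of the TNRC6C effector domain, in the context of work on GW182-mediated recruitment of the CCR4-NOT deadenylase complex, although the record itself states only expression in mammalian cells.
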