Features (pLannotate 1.2.2; 21 found; start..end, strand, type, name):
    321..372     +  misc_feature   bom (fragment): basis of mobility region from pBR322
    400..828     -  rep_origin     f1 ori (sequence partly withheld): f1 bacteriophage origin of replication; arrow indicates direction of (+) strand synthesis
    832..899     -  CDS            lacZα (fragment): LacZα fragment of β-galactosidase; lacZ fragment
    923..991     +  CDS            large T antigen (fragment): large T antigen from SV40 (simian virus 40)
   1014..1135    +  polyA_signal   SV40 poly(A) signal: SV40 polyadenylation signal
   1153..1170    +  promoter       T3 promoter (fragment): promoter for bacteriophage T3 RNA polymerase
   1214..2179    -  CDS            TNRC6C (fragment): TNR6C_HUMAN - Also known as KIAA1582. Experimental evidence at protein level: Swiss-Prot protein existence level 1. Plays a role in RNA-mediated gene silencing by micro-RNAs (miRNAs). Required for miRNA-dependent translational repression of complementary mRNAs by argonaute family proteins. As scaffoldng protein associates with argonaute proteins bound to partially complementary mRNAs and simultaneously can recruit CCR4-NOT and PAN deadenylase complexes. From Homo sapiens (Human).
   2206..2233    -  CDS            3xHA (fragment): three tandem HA epitope tags
   2261..2335    -  CDS            N (fragment): REGN_LAMBD - Experimental evidence at protein level: Swiss-Prot protein existence level 1. Plays a role as a transcriptional antitermination factor that allows the virus to initiate its lytic phase. Activates expression of the delayed viral early genes by modifying host RNA polymerase (RNAP) into a form that is resistant to termination signals. This antitermination function requires the host NusA protein which serves to stabilize the interaction between antitermination protein N and host RNA polymerase. From Escherichia phage lambda (Bacteriophage lambda).
   2345..2363    -  promoter       T7 promoter: promoter for bacteriophage T7 RNA polymerase
   2408..2540    -  intron         chimeric intron: chimera between introns from human β-globin and immunoglobulin heavy chain genes
   2701..2912    -  promoter       CMV promoter: human cytomegalovirus (CMV) immediate early promoter
   2913..3290    -  enhancer       CMV enhancer: human cytomegalovirus immediate early enhancer
   3503..4091    -  rep_origin     ori: high-copy-number ColE1/pMB1/pBR322/pUC origin of replication
   4262..5122    -  CDS            AmpR: β-lactamase; bla; confers resistance to ampicillin, carbenicillin, and related antibiotics
   5123..5227    -  promoter       AmpR promoter: bla
   5322..5357    +  CDS            rop (fragment): Rop protein, which maintains plasmids at low copy number; rop
   5459..5513    +  misc_feature   bom (fragment): basis of mobility region from pBR322
   5533..5581    -  polyA_signal   poly(A) signal: synthetic polyadenylation signal
   5648..6439    -  CDS            neo: KKA2_KLEPN - Also known as kan, nptII. Experimental evidence at protein level: Swiss-Prot protein existence level 1. Resistance to kanamycin, neomycin, paromomycin, ribostamycin, butirosin and gentamicin B. From Klebsiella pneumoniae.
   6490..256     -  promoter       SV40 promoter (across the origin): SV40 enhancer and early promoter
>Addgene plasmid #92257 | pMCh-658 | addgene full sequence | sequence record 194028 | Addgene NGS Result
GCCATGGGGCGGAGAATGGGCGGAACTGGGCGGAGTTAGGGGCGGGATGGGCGGAGTTAGGGGCGGGACT
ATGGTTGCTGACTAATTGAGATGCATGCTTTGCATACTTCTGCCTGCTGGGGAGCCTGGGGACTTTCCAC
ACCTGGTTGCTGACTAATTGAGATGCATGCTTTGCATACTTCTGCCTGCTGGGGAGCCTGGGGACTTTCC
ACACCCTAACTGACACACATTCCACAGCTGGTTCTTTCCGCCTCAGAAGGTACCTAACCAAGTTCCTCTT
TCAGAGGTTATTTCAGGCCATGGTGCTGCGCAGATCCGCGTATGCGGTGTGAAATACCGCACAGATGCGT
AAGGAGAAAATACCGCATCAGGAAATTGTAAGCGTTAATATTTTGTTAAAATTCGCGTTAAATTTTTGTT
AAATCAGCTCATTTTTTAACCAATAGGCCGAAATCGGCAAAATCCCTTATAAATCAAAAGAATAGACCGA
GATAGGGT
[37 nt withheld, positions 499-535]
AAAGAACGTGGACTCCAACGTCAAAGG
[49 nt withheld, positions 563-611]
T
[91 nt withheld, positions 613-703]
G
[124 nt withheld, positions 705-828]
CCATTCGCCATTCAGGCTGCGCAACTGTTGGGAAGGGCGATCGGTGCGGGCCTCTTCGCTATTACGCCAG
CCCGGATCGATCCTTATCGGATTTTACCACATTTGTAGAGGTTTTACTTGCTTTAAAAAACCTCCCACAT
CTCCCCCTGAACCTGAAACATAAAATGAATGCAATTGTTGTTGTTAACTTGTTTATTGCAGCTTATAATG
GTTACAAATAAAGCAATAGCATCACAAATTTCACAAATAAAGCATTTTTTTCACTGCATTCTAGTTGTGG
TTTGTCCAAACTCATCAATGTATCTTATCATGTCTGCTCGAAGCATTAACCCTCACTAAAGGGAAGCGGC
CGCGGCTCTCCTGGTGCTGATGATGGCAGCGCCTACAGGGACTCCCCGCTGAGCAGGTCCCCAGGCAGCA
GGGTGGTTAGCGGCGTGGGGCTGCCTATCACCCTGCTGTCGTCGGCGCTGGGCGGGCCCCACAGGCTGCT
GGAGTACTGGGGCACCCCGCCCCACAGCAGCTCACTGCTCCCCTTGCCACCCAGGCACGGGGCGTTCCAG
TGGCCAGCGTCGCTGCGTACCAGGCCATGGGAGCTGCCCGCTGCGCTGAGCCGCGGCTGGCTGGACGCGC
TGCTGGACTGCCAGCTGGAAGTGGGTGGCAGCGCCTGGCCTTGGGCTAAGAAGCGATTCACTTCTTCTTC
ACCAGCGAACTCGGCCAGGATGGTAGTGTTTCCCAGGACGCACATGTGCAGAGACTTCTGGGCCTTGGCA
GCCTCCTCCTTGGAGCTGTACCGGACCACAGCATTGCCTTGAGTCAGATTCAGGTGGAATGTGATAAGAG
GCCCATGTTGCAAACACAATGTCCGCAGTGTAGAACCATCAATCTGGGGAGTGAGGTTTCGAAGAACGAG
CCAGCTGCTGGTTCTTCCTGAGGTGTCGGTGCTCCAGGCAGAACCCGAGGAGTAGGAGCTGGTCCAGCCG
AGGGGGCTGGCACCCCAGGTGGAGGAGGGCTTGGGATTGGTTAACCCTGGAGGTGGCCTCGTGGGTGCAG
TACTGTTTCTGGGCACCTTCCATAGTTCATGAGACAGAGAGGCTTGCGTGTGGGAGGTAGGGCCAGAGGA
CCACGTCGATTTGATGTCTGACAGTTTACCTCCACTCTTGAGGAGGTAGCGGTTGACATCCTGGATGGTG
GTGTTGATGGTAGGCCCAGTGGGGACACTGCCAGGAGTGACGTCAGGGTCATTCTCAGGGTCAATATTCT
GCAGTCCTTTCCATGGAACTCCCGGATGGGCTGCTGGGGGCCAGTTGATGCTAGAGCCATTTGAGATTTT
ATCACTGTCAGATTTGGCACGGAATTCGACGGGATCCGCGTCGAGTGAAGCGTAATCTGGAACATCATAT
GGGTAGGCCATGGTGTAAGCTTGGGCAGCCTCGAGCGGTGGGTTTGCAGCTTTCCATTGAGCTTGTTTCT
CAGCGCGACGCTCACGTCGTCGTGTTTGTGCGTCCATGGTGGCTAGCCTATAGTGAGTCGTATTAAGTAC
TCTAGCCTTAAGAGCTGTAATTGAACTGGGAGTGGACACCTGTGGAGAGAAAGGCAAAGTGGATGTCAGT
AAGACCAATAGGTGCCTATCAGAAACGCAAGAGTCTTCTCTGTCTCGACAAGCCCAGTTTCTATTGGTCT
CCTTAAACCTGTCTTGTAACCTTGATACTTACCTGCCCAGTGCCTCACGACCAACTTCTGCAAGGCTACC
TTAAGAGAGTCACTGCAGCTTAAGTTCGAGACTGTTGTGTCAGAAGCACTGACTGCGTTAGCAATTTAAC
TGTGATAAACTACCGCAATAAAGCTTCTAGTGATCTGACGGTTCACTAAACGAGCTCTGCTTATATAGAC
CTCCCACCGTACACGCCTACCGCCCATTTGCGTCAACGGGGCGGGCGATCGCAGTTGTTACGACATTTTG
GAAAGTCCCGTTGATTTTGGTGCCAAAACAAACTCCCATTGACGTCAATGGGGTGGAGACTTGGAAATCC
CCGTGAGTCAAACCGCTATCCACGCCCATTGGTGTACTGCCAAAACCGCATCACCATGGTAATAGCGATG
ACTAATACGTAGATGTACTGCCAAGTAGGAAAGTCCCGTAAGGTCATGTACTGGGCATAATGCCAGGCGG
GCCATTTACCGTCATTGACGTCAATAGGGGGCGGACTTGGCATATGATACACTTGATGTACTGCCAAGTG
GGCAGTTTACCGTAAATACTCCACCCATTGACGTCAATGGAAAGTCCCTATTGGCGTTACTATGGGAACA
TACGTCATTATTGACGTCAATGGGCGGGGGTCGTTGGGCGGTCAGCCAGGCGGGCCATTTACCGTAAGTT
ATGTAACGCGGAACTCCATATATGGGCTATGAACTAATGACCCCGTAATTGATTACTATTAATAACTAGT
CAATAATCAATGCCAACATGGCGGTCATATTGGACATGAGCCAATATAAATGTACATATTATGATATAGA
TACAACGTATGCAATGGCCAATAGCCAATATTGATTTATGCTATATAACCAATGAATAATATGGCTAATG
GCCAATATTGAAGATCTGTCGAGCCATGTGAGCAAAAGGCCAGCAAAAGGCCAGGAACCGTAAAAAGGCC
GCGTTGCTGGCGTTTTTCCATAGGCTCCGCCCCCCTGACGAGCATCACAAAAATCGACGCTCAAGTCAGA
GGTGGCGAAACCCGACAGGACTATAAAGATACCAGGCGTTTCCCCCTGGAAGCTCCCTCGTGCGCTCTCC
TGTTCCGACCCTGCCGCTTACCGGATACCTGTCCGCCTTTCTCCCTTCGGGAAGCGTGGCGCTTTCTCAT
AGCTCACGCTGTAGGTATCTCAGTTCGGTGTAGGTCGTTCGCTCCAAGCTGGGCTGTGTGCACGAACCCC
CCGTTCAGCCCGACCGCTGCGCCTTATCCGGTAACTATCGTCTTGAGTCCAACCCGGTAAGACACGACTT
ATCGCCACTGGCAGCAGCCACTGGTAACAGGATTAGCAGAGCGAGGTATGTAGGCGGTGCTACAGAGTTC
TTGAAGTGGTGGCCTAACTACGGCTACACTAGAAGAACAGTATTTGGTATCTGCGCTCTGCTGAAGCCAG
TTACCTTCGGAAAAAGAGTTGGTAGCTCTTGATCCGGCAAACAAACCACCGCTGGTAGCGGTGGTTTTTT
TGTTTGCAAGCAGCAGATTACGCGCAGAAAAAAAGGATCTCAAGAAGATCCTTTGATCTTTTCTACGGGG
TCTGACGCTCAGTGGAACGAAAACTCACGTTAAGGGATTTTGGTCATGAGATTATCAAAAAGGATCTTCA
CCTAGATCCTTTTAAATTAAAAATGAAGTTTTAAATCAATCTAAAGTATATATGAGTAAACTTGGTCTGA
CAGTTACCAATGCTTAATCAGTGAGGCACCTATCTCAGCGATCTGTCTATTTCGTTCATCCATAGTTGCC
TGACTCCCCGTCGTGTAGATAACTACGATACGGGAGGGCTTACCATCTGGCCCCAGTGCTGCAATGATAC
CGCGAGACCCACGCTCACCGGCTCCAGATTTATCAGCAATAAACCAGCCAGCCGGAAGGGCCGAGCGCAG
AAGTGGTCCTGCAACTTTATCCGCCTCCATCCAGTCTATTAATTGTTGCCGGGAAGCTAGAGTAAGTAGT
TCGCCAGTTAATAGTTTGCGCAACGTTGTTGCCATTGCTACAGGCATCGTGGTGTCACGCTCGTCGTTTG
GTATGGCTTCATTCAGCTCCGGTTCCCAACGATCAAGGCGAGTTACATGATCCCCCATGTTGTGCAAAAA
AGCGGTTAGCTCCTTCGGTCCTCCGATCGTTGTCAGAAGTAAGTTGGCCGCAGTGTTATCACTCATGGTT
ATGGCAGCACTGCATAATTCTCTTACTGTCATGCCATCCGTAAGATGCTTTTCTGTGACTGGTGAGTACT
CAACCAAGTCATTCTGAGAATAGTGTATGCGGCGACCGAGTTGCTCTTGCCCGGCGTCAATACGGGATAA
TACCGCGCCACATAGCAGAACTTTAAAAGTGCTCATCATTGGAAAACGTTCTTCGGGGCGAAAACTCTCA
AGGATCTTACCGCTGTTGAGATCCAGTTCGATGTAACCCACTCGTGCACCCAACTGATCTTCAGCATCTT
TTACTTTCACCAGCGTTTCTGGGTGAGCAAAAACAGGAAGGCAAAATGCCGCAAAAAAGGGAATAAGGGC
GACACGGAAATGTTGAATACTCATACTCTTCCTTTTTCAATATTATTGAAGCATTTATCAGGGTTATTGT
CTCATGAGCGGATACATATTTGAATGTATTTAGAAAAATAAACAAATAGGGGTTCCGCGCACATTTCCCC
GAAAAGTGCCACCTGACGTCTAAGAAACCATTATTATCATGACATTAACCTATAAAAATAGGCGTATCAC
GAGGCCCTTTCGTCTCGCGCGTTTCGGTGATGACGGTGAAAACCTCTGACACATGCAGCTCCCGGAGACG
GTCACAGCTTGTCTGTAAGCGGATGCCGGGAGCAGACAAGCCCGTCAGGGCGCGTCAGCGGGTGTTGGCG
GGTGTCGGGGCTGGCTTAACTATGCGGCATCAGAGCAGATTGTACTGAGAGTGCACCATACGCGGATCCT
TATCGCTATCGATTCACACAAAAAACCAACACACAGATGTAATGAAAATAAAGATATTTTATTGCGGCCA
TCGTGATGGCAGGTTGGGCGTCGCTTGGTCGGTCATTTCGAACCCCAGAGTCCCGCTCAGAAGAACTCGT
CAAGAAGGCGATAGAAGGCGATGCGCTGCGAATCGGGAGCGGCGATACCGTAAAGCACGAGGAAGCGGTC
AGCCCATTCGCCGCCAAGCTCTTCAGCAATATCACGGGTAGCCAACGCTATGTCCTGATAGCGGTCCGCC
ACACCCAGCCGGCCACAGTCGATGAATCCAGAAAAGCGGCCATTTTCCACCATGATATTCGGCAAGCAGG
CATCGCCATGGGTCACGACGAGATCCTCGCCGTCGGGCATGCGCGCCTTGAGCCTGGCGAACAGTTCGGC
TGGCGCGAGCCCCTGATGCTCTTCGTCCAGATCATCCTGATCGACAAGACCGGCTTCCATCCGAGTACGT
GCTCGCTCGATGCGATGTTTCGCTTGGTGGTCGAATGGGCAGGTAGCCGGATCAAGCGTATGCAGCCGCC
GCATTGCATCAGCCATGATGGATACTTTCTCGGCAGGAGCAAGGTGAGATGACAGGAGATCCTGCCCCGG
CACTTCGCCCAATAGCAGCCAGTCCCTTCCCGCTTCAGTGACAACGTCGAGCACAGCTGCGCAAGGAACG
CCCGTCGTGGCCAGCCACGATAGCCGCGCTGCCTCGTCCTGCAGTTCATTCAGGGCACCGGACAGGTCGG
TCTTGACAAAAAGAACCGGGCGCCCCTGCGCTGACAGCCGGAACACGGCGGCATCAGAGCAGCCGATTGT
CTGTTGTGCCCAGTCATAGCCGAATAGCCTCTCCACCCAAGCGGCCGGAGAACCTGCGTGCAATCCATCT
TGTTCAATCATGGTGGCTCTAGCCTTAAGTTCGAGACTGTTGTGTCAGAAGAATCAAGCTTTTTGCAAAA
GCCTAGGCCTCCAAAAAAGCCTCCTCACTACTTCTGGAATAGCTCAGAGGCCGAGGCGGCCTCGGCCTCT
GCATAAATAAAAAAAATTAGTCA
